Addgene plasmid #244990: CAPS1 Flag Apex2
Purpose: Proximity labeling
Depositing lab: Thomas Martin. Depositing organization: University of Wisconsin, Madison.
Backbone
  Vector backbone: N1
  Vector type: Mammalian Expression
Growth in bacteria
  Bacterial resistance: Kanamycin, 50 μg/mL
  Growth temperature: 37°C
  Growth strain: DH5alpha
  Copy number: High Copy
Gene/Insert
  Gene/Insert name: CADPS1
  Species: R. norvegicus (rat)
  Tag / fusion protein: Flag-Apex2 (C terminal on insert)
  Cloning method: Restriction Enzyme; 5′ cloning site Unknown (unknown if destroyed)
Terms and licenses: Academic/Nonprofit Terms; Industry Terms: Not Available to Industry
How to cite: CAPS1 Flag Apex2 was a gift from Thomas Martin (Addgene plasmid # 244990 ; http://n2t.net/addgene:244990 ; RRID:Addgene_244990)
