[The description below was written by a language model from this plasmid's Addgene catalogue record and pLannotate feature annotations shown in this document.]
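Description:
CAPS1 Flag Apex2 is an 8.6 kb mammalian expression plasmid built on an N1-type backbone, designed to express rat CAPS1 (Cadps, calcium-dependent activator protein for secretion 1) as a C-terminal fusion to a FLAG epitope and the engineered peroxidase APEX2. It is maintained at high copy in E. coli through a ColE1/pUC-type origin and selected with kanamycin. The resistance gene is the Tn5 aminoglycoside phosphotransferase (NeoR/KanR). A bacterial bla-type promoter drives it for kanamycin selection in bacteria, and the SV40 enhancer/early promoter drives it in mammalian cells, where it can support G418 selection. The cassette ends in an HSV TK polyadenylation signal. An f1 origin is also present. Short hits to ble, bGH poly(A) and SV40 large T antigen are annotated only as fragments and probably reflect backbone remnants rather than functional parts.

Expression of the payload is driven by the human CMV immediate-early enhancer and promoter, followed by a residual piece of the multiple cloning site and the CAPS1 open reading frame. After a short linker region comes a FLAG sequence, annotated as a fragment of 3xFLAG, then an ascorbate peroxidase coding region that the annotation tool matches to pea APX1. This corresponds to the APEX2 moiety named in the record. An SV40 polyadenylation signal terminates the transcript.

CAPS1 is a calcium- and PtdIns(4,5)P2-binding protein implicated in priming and Ca2+-dependent exocytosis of dense-core vesicles. Fusing it to APEX2 supports the stated purpose of proximity labeling. The peroxidase generates short-lived biotin-phenoxyl radicals that tag proteins near CAPS1 for later capture and identification, and the FLAG tag allows detection or immunoprecipitation of the fusion protein.
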