Features (pLannotate 1.2.2; 17 found; start..end, strand, type, name):
      1..304     +  enhancer       CMV enhancer: human cytomegalovirus immediate early enhancer
    305..508     +  promoter       CMV promoter: human cytomegalovirus (CMV) immediate early promoter
    531..558     +  misc_feature   MCS (fragment): multiple cloning site
    577..4425    +  CDS            Cadps: CAPS1_RAT - Also known as Caps, Caps1. Experimental evidence at protein level: Swiss-Prot protein existence level 1. Calcium-binding protein involved in exocytosis of vesicles filled with neurotransmitters and neuropeptides. Probably acts upstream of fusion in the biogenesis or maintenance of mature secretory vesicles. Regulates catecholamine loading of DCVs. May specifically mediate the Ca(2+)-dependent exocytosis of large dense-core vesicles (DCVs) and other dense-core vesicles by acting as a PtdIns(4,5)P2- binding protein that acts at prefusion step following ATP-dependent priming and parti
   4489..4511    +  CDS            3xFLAG (fragment): three tandem FLAG® epitope tags
   4510..5256    +  CDS            APX1: APX1_PEA - Also known as APPX1. Experimental evidence at protein level: Swiss-Prot protein existence level 1. Plays a key role in hydrogen peroxide removal. From Pisum sativum (Garden pea).
   5275..5358    +  CDS            large T antigen (fragment): large T antigen from SV40 (simian virus 40)
   5381..5502    +  polyA_signal   SV40 poly(A) signal: SV40 polyadenylation signal
   5536..5964    -  rep_origin     f1 ori (sequence partly withheld): f1 bacteriophage origin of replication; arrow indicates direction of (+) strand synthesis
   5991..6095    +  promoter       AmpR promoter: bla
   6097..6454    +  promoter       SV40 promoter: SV40 enhancer and early promoter
   6489..7283    +  CDS            NeoR/KanR: aminoglycoside phosphotransferase from Tn5; aph(3')-II (or nptII); confers resistance to neomycin, kanamycin, and G418 (Geneticin®)
   7304..7456    +  CDS            ble (fragment): BLE_KLEPN - Experimental evidence at protein level: Swiss-Prot protein existence level 1. Binding protein with a strong affinity to the bleomycin family of antibiotics. Binds to CL990; an antimitotic-antibiotic compound. From Klebsiella pneumoniae.
   7515..7562    +  polyA_signal   HSV TK poly(A) signal: herpes simplex virus thymidine kinase polyadenylation signal (Cole and Stacy, 1985)
   7653..7669    -  polyA_signal   bGH poly(A) signal (fragment): bovine growth hormone polyadenylation signal
   7891..8479    +  rep_origin     ori: high-copy-number ColE1/pMB1/pBR322/pUC origin of replication
   8594..8653    +  enhancer       CMV enhancer (fragment): human cytomegalovirus immediate early enhancer
>Addgene plasmid #244990 | CAPS1 Flag Apex2 | addgene full sequence | sequence record 488326 | Addgene NGS Result
CGTTACATAACTTACGGTAAATGGCCCGCCTGGCTGACCGCCCAACGACCCCCGCCCATTGACGTCAATA
ATGACGTATGTTCCCATAGTAACGCCAATAGGGACTTTCCATTGACGTCAATGGGTGGAGTATTTACGGT
AAACTGCCCACTTGGCAGTACATCAAGTGTATCATATGCCAAGTACGCCCCCTATTGACGTCAATGACGG
TAAATGGCCCGCCTGGCATTATGCCCAGTACATGACCTTATGGGACTTTCCTACTTGGCAGTACATCTAC
GTATTAGTCATCGCTATTACCATGGTGATGCGGTTTTGGCAGTACATCAATGGGCGTGGATAGCGGTTTG
ACTCACGGGGATTTCCAAGTCTCCACCCCATTGACGTCAATGGGAGTTTGTTTTGGCACCAAAATCAACG
GGACTTTCCAAAATGTCGTAACAACTCCGCCCCATTGACGCAAATGGGCGGTAGGCGTGTACGGTGGGAG
GTCTATATAAGCAGAGCTGGTTTAGTGAACCGTCAGATCCGCTAGCGCTACCGGACTCAGATCTCGAGGT
CGACGGTATCGCCACCATGCTGGACCCTTCGTCCAGCGAAGAGGAATCGGATGAGATCCTGGAAGAGGAG
AGCGGCAAGGAGGTGCTGGGCTCGGCCGCGTCCGGAGCGCGCCTGTCTCCAAGCCGCACCAACGAGGGCT
CGGCGGGCAGCGCCGGCATGGGGGGCAGTGGCGCCGGGGCCGGGGTGGGCGCCGGCGGCGGTGGGGGTAG
CGGCGCGAGCAGCGGCGGCGGGGCCGGGGGGCTGCAGCCCAGCAGCCGCGCCGGCGGCGGCCGGCCCTCC
AGCCCCAGCCCGTCGGTGGTGAGCGAGAAGGAGAAGGAAGAGTTGGAGCGGCTGCAGAAGGAAGAGGAGG
AGAGGAAGAAGAGGCTGCAGCTGTACGTGTTCGTGATGCGCTGCATTGCCTACCCCTTCAACGCCAAGCA
GCCCACCGACATGGCTCGGCGGCAGCAGAAGATCAGCAAACAGCAGCTGCAGACTGTCAAGGACCGATTC
CAGGCTTTCCTCAATGGGGAGACCCAAATCGTGGCAGATGAAGCCTTTATGAATGCTGTCCAGAGCTACT
ATGAGGTGTTTCTCAAGAGTGACCGTGTGGCCCGCATGGTACAGAGTGGGGGCTGCTCAGCCAACGACTC
TCGGGAGGTCTTCAAGAAACACATCGAGAAGAGGGTACGCAGCCTACCTGAGATTGATGGCCTCAGCAAG
GAGACTGTGCTAAGCTCCTGGATGGCTAAGTTTGACGCCATCTACCGTGGTGAGGAGGACCCCAGGAAGC
AGCAAGCCCGGATGACAGCCAGTGCAGCTTCTGAGTTGATTCTGAGCAAGGAACAGCTCTATGAGATGTT
CCAGAACATTCTTGGGATCAAGAAATTTGAACATCAACTCCTATATAATGCGTGTCAGCTGGACAATCCA
GATGAGCAGGCAGCCCAGATCAGACGAGAGCTGGACGGACGTCTCCAAATGGCAGACCAAATAGCCAGGG
AACGCAAATTTCCTAAGTTCGTATCCAAAGAAATGGAAAATATGTACATCGAGGAGCTGAAGTCCTCCGT
CAACCTACTCATGGCCAACTTGGAGAGCATGCCGGTGTCCAAGGGTGGAGAGTTCAAGCTGCAGAAACTG
AAACGCAGTCACAACGCGTCCATCATTGACATGGGTGAGGAGAGCGAGAACCAGCTGTCCAAGTCGGATG
TCCTGCTGTCCTTCTCCTTGGAGGTTGTCATCATGGAAGTCCAAGGCCTTAAGTCCTTGGCTCCAAACCG
AATCGTGTACTGCACAATGGAGGTGGAGGGTGGAGAGAAACTTCAGACTGATCAAGCAGAGGCTTCTAAA
CCAACCTGGGGCACTCAAGGCGACTTCTCTACAACCCACGCGCTGCCAGCTGTTAAAGTAAAGCTATTCA
CAGAGAGCACTGGTGTCCTGGCCTTGGAAGACAAGGAACTCGGGCGGGTTATCCTCCATCCCACCCCAAA
CAGCCCCAAACAATCCGAGTGGCACAAAATGACAGTCTCCAAAAACTGCCCCGATCAAGACCTCAAAATC
AAACTCGCTGTCCGAATGGATAAGCCTCAAAACATGAAGCACTCTGGGTACTTATGGACCATTGGTAAGA
ATGTGTGGAAGAGGTGGAAGAAAAGGTTCTTTGTGTTGGTGCAGGTCAGCCAGTACACTTTTGCCATGTG
CAGCTATCGAGAAAAGAAAGCAGAACCTCAGGAACTCCTACAGCTGGATGGCTACACCGTGGATTACACC
GACCCTCAGCCAGGTTTGGAGGGTGGCCGAGCCTTCTTCAATGCAGTCAAAGAAGGAGACACGGTGATAT
TTGCCAGTGACGATGAGCAAGATCGAATCCTGTGGGTCCAAGCTATGTACAGGGCCACCGGGCAGTCGCA
CAAACCTGTGCCCCCTACCCAGGTGCAGAAGCTCAACGCCAAGGGCGGAAACGTGCCTCAGCTGGATGCC
CCCATCTCCCAGTTTTACGCAGATAGAGCTCAAAAGCATGGCATGGATGAATTTATCTCGTCCAACCCCT
GTAACTTTGACCACGCTTCCCTCTTTGAGATGGTACAGCGGCTGACTTTGGATCACAGACTAAACGATTC
CTATTCTTGCCTGGGCTGGTTCAGTCCTGGCCAGGTGTTTGTGTTAGACGAGTACTGCGCTCGGAATGGA
GTCCGAGGATGTCATCGGCATCTCTGTTACCTTAGAGACTTGCTGGAACGGGCAGAAAATGGCGCCATGA
TCGACCCCACGCTTCTTCATTACAGCTTTGCCTTCTGCGCATCCCATGTCCACGGGAACAGGCCTGATGG
AATCGGAACTGTGACTGTTGAAGAAAAAGAGCGCTTTGAAGAAATCAAAGAGAGACTCCGAGTTCTGCTG
GAAAATCAAATTACACATTTCAGGTACTGCTTTCCGTTTGGTCGACCTGAAGGTGCTTTGAAAGCGACTC
TCTCACTTTTGGAACGGGTTTTGATGAAAGATATTGTCACTCCAGTACCCCAAGAGGAGGTCAAAACTGT
CATCCGTAAATGCCTAGAGCAGGCTGCTCTAGTCAACTACTCTCGCCTATCTGAGTATGCCAAAATCGAA
GAAAATGTAGGCCGCTTAATCACTCCCGCCAAAAAGCTCGAAGACACAATCCGTCTTGCTGAACTAGTCA
TTGAAGTGCTGCAACAAAACGAAGAGCACCACGCCGAGGCCTTTGCGTGGTGGTCAGACTTAATGGTGGA
GCACGCGGAGACGTTCCTGTCACTCTTTGCAGTGGACATGGATGCAGCATTAGAGGTGCAACCCCCAGAC
ACGTGGGACAGTTTCCCACTCTTCCAGCTGCTGAATGACTTTCTCCGTACAGACTATAACTTGTGCAATG
GAAAGTTTCACAAACACCTGCAGGATCTGTTCGCCCCACTCGTTGTTAGATACGTGGATCTGATGGAGTC
CTCAATTGCACAATCTATCCACAGGGGCTTTGAGCGGGAGTCATGGGAACCAGTCAATAACGGATCGGGT
ACATCAGAAGATTTGTTCTGGAAACTTGATGCCCTTCAGACTTTCATCCGTGACCTACACTGGCCTGAGG
AAGAGTTTGGAAAGCACTTAGAGCAGCGGCTAAAACTAATGGCAAGCGACATGATTGAGTCCTGCGTCAA
GAGAACCAGGATTGCATTTGAAGTTAAGCTGCAAAAAACCAGTCGATCAACAGATTTTCGAGTCCCACAG
TCAATATGCACCATGTTTAATGTTATGGTTGATGCCAAAGCTCAATCAACAAAACTTTGCAGCATGGAAA
TGGGCCAGGAGCATCAATACCATTCAAAAATAGACGAACTAATTGAAGAAACCGTTAAGGAAATGATCAC
ACTCTTGGTGGCAAAGTTTGTAACTATATTGGAAGGCGTACTGGCAAAGTTATCCAGATACGACGAGGGG
ACTTTGTTTTCTTCGTTTCTGTCATTTACGGTGAAGGCGGCATCTAAGTATGTGGACGTACCTAAACCCG
GGATGGATGTGGCCGACGCCTACGTGACTTTCGTCCGCCACTCTCAGGATGTCCTTCGTGATAAGGTCAA
TGAGGAGATGTATATAGAAAGGTTATTTGATCAATGGTACAACAGCTCCATGAACGTCATCTGCACCTGG
CTGACCGACCGGATGGACCTCCAGCTTCACATTTATCAGCTGAAAACACTAATTAGGATGGTAAAGAAAA
CCTACAGAGATTTCCGATTGCAAGGGGTCCTGGATTCCACCTTAAACAGCAAGACCTATGAGACCATTCG
AAATCGGCTCACTGTAGAGGAAGCTACCGCGTCCGTGAGTGAGGGAGGGGGCTTGCAAGGCATCAGCATG
AAGGACAGCGATGAAGAGGACGAGGAGGATGACGGTGGAGGAGGTTCTGGCCACCACACTGGACTAGTGG
ATCCGGACTACAAGGATGACGACGATAAGGGGAAATCATACCCAACAGTGTCCGCAGACTACCAGGATGC
CGTGGAGAAAGCCAAGAAGAAGCTGAGAGGGTTTATCGCAGAAAAGAGGTGCGCACCTCTGATGCTGAGA
CTGGCTTTCCACAGCGCAGGCACCTTTGACAAGGGAACCAAAACAGGCGGACCCTTTGGAACAATCAAGC
ACCCTGCTGAACTGGCACATAGTGCCAACAATGGGCTGGACATCGCCGTGCGGCTGCTGGAACCTCTGAA
AGCAGAGTTCCCAATTCTGTCCTACGCCGATTTTTATCAGCTGGCAGGAGTGGTCGCTGTGGAGGTCACT
GGGGGCCCCAAGGTGCCTTTCCACCCAGGACGGGAGGACAAACCAGAACCACCTCCAGAGGGGCGCCTGC
CAGATCCGACAAAGGGCTCCGACCATCTGCGAGATGTGTTTGGGAAAGCTATGGGCCTGACTGACCAGGA
TATCGTCGCACTGTCTGGAGGGCACACCATTGGCGCCGCTCATAAGGAAAGGTCAGGCTTCGAGGGACCC
TGGACAAGCAACCCCCTGATTTTCGACAATTCTTACTTTACTGAACTGCTGAGTGGAGAGAAGGAAGGGC
TGCTGCAGCTGCCCAGCGACAAAGCCCTGCTGTCCGATCCCGTGTTCAGACCTCTGGTCGATAAGTATGC
AGCCGACGAGGATGCTTTTTTCGCAGATTACGCAGAAGCACATCAGAAGCTGTCAGAACTGGGATTTGCC
GACGCCTAAGCGGCCGCGACTCTAGATCATAATCAGCCATACCACATTTGTAGAGGTTTTACTTGCTTTA
AAAAACCTCCCACACCTCCCCCTGAACCTGAAACATAAAATGAATGCAATTGTTGTTGTTAACTTGTTTA
TTGCAGCTTATAATGGTTACAAATAAAGCAATAGCATCACAAATTTCACAAATAAAGCATTTTTTTCACT
GCATTCTAGTTGTGGTTTGTCCAAACTCATCAATGTATCTTAAGGCGTAAATTGTAAGCGTTAATATTTT
GTTAAAATTCGCGTTAAATTTTTGTTAAATCAGCTCATTTTTTAACCAATAGGCCGAAATCGGCAAAATC
CCTTATAAATCAAAAGAATAGACCGAGATAGGGT
[37 nt withheld, positions 5635-5671]
AAAGAACGTGGACTCCAACGTCAAAGG
[49 nt withheld, positions 5699-5747]
T
[91 nt withheld, positions 5749-5839]
G
[124 nt withheld, positions 5841-5964]
CAGGTGGCACTTTTCGGGGAAATGTGCGCGGAACCCCTATTTGTTTATTTTTCTAAATACATTCAAATAT
GTATCCGCTCATGAGACAATAACCCTGATAAATGCTTCAATAATATTGAAAAAGGAAGAGTCCTGAGGCG
GAAAGAACCAGCTGTGGAATGTGTGTCAGTTAGGGTGTGGAAAGTCCCCAGGCTCCCCAGCAGGCAGAAG
TATGCAAAGCATGCATCTCAATTAGTCAGCAACCAGGTGTGGAAAGTCCCCAGGCTCCCCAGCAGGCAGA
AGTATGCAAAGCATGCATCTCAATTAGTCAGCAACCATAGTCCCGCCCCTAACTCCGCCCATCCCGCCCC
TAACTCCGCCCAGTTCCGCCCATTCTCCGCCCCATGGCTGACTAATTTTTTTTATTTATGCAGAGGCCGA
GGCCGCCTCGGCCTCTGAGCTATTCCAGAAGTAGTGAGGAGGCTTTTTTGGAGGCCTAGGCTTTTGCAAA
GATCGATCAAGAGACAGGATGAGGATCGTTTCGCATGATTGAACAAGATGGATTGCACGCAGGTTCTCCG
GCCGCTTGGGTGGAGAGGCTATTCGGCTATGACTGGGCACAACAGACAATCGGCTGCTCTGATGCCGCCG
TGTTCCGGCTGTCAGCGCAGGGGCGCCCGGTTCTTTTTGTCAAGACCGACCTGTCCGGTGCCCTGAATGA
ACTGCAAGACGAGGCAGCGCGGCTATCGTGGCTGGCCACGACGGGCGTTCCTTGCGCAGCTGTGCTCGAC
GTTGTCACTGAAGCGGGAAGGGACTGGCTGCTATTGGGCGAAGTGCCGGGGCAGGATCTCCTGTCATCTC
ACCTTGCTCCTGCCGAGAAAGTATCCATCATGGCTGATGCAATGCGGCGGCTGCATACGCTTGATCCGGC
TACCTGCCCATTCGACCACCAAGCGAAACATCGCATCGAGCGAGCACGTACTCGGATGGAAGCCGGTCTT
GTCGATCAGGATGATCTGGACGAAGAGCATCAGGGGCTCGCGCCAGCCGAACTGTTCGCCAGGCTCAAGG
CGAGCATGCCCGACGGCGAGGATCTCGTCGTGACCCATGGCGATGCCTGCTTGCCGAATATCATGGTGGA
AAATGGCCGCTTTTCTGGATTCATCGACTGTGGCCGGCTGGGTGTGGCGGACCGCTATCAGGACATAGCG
TTGGCTACCCGTGATATTGCTGAAGAGCTTGGCGGCGAATGGGCTGACCGCTTCCTCGTGCTTTACGGTA
TCGCCGCTCCCGATTCGCAGCGCATCGCCTTCTATCGCCTTCTTGACGAGTTCTTCTGAGCGGGACTCTG
GGGTTCGAAATGACCGACCAAGCGACGCCCAACCTGCCATCACGAGATTTCGATTCCACCGCCGCCTTCT
ATGAAAGGTTGGGCTTCGGAATCGTTTTCCGGGACGCCGGCTGGATGATCCTCCAGCGCGGGGATCTCAT
GCTGGAGTTCTTCGCCCACCCTAGGGGGAGGCTAACTGAAACACGGAAGGAGACAATACCGGAAGGAACC
CGCGCTATGACGGCAATAAAAAGACAGAATAAAACGCACGGTGTTGGGTCGTTTGTTCATAAACGCGGGG
TTCGGTCCCAGGGCTGGCACTCTGTCGATACCCCACCGAGACCCCATTGGGGCCAATACGCCCGCGTTTC
TTCCTTTTCCCCACCCCACCCCCCAAGTTCGGGTGAAGGCCCAGGGCTCGCAGCCAACGTCGGGGCGGCA
GGCCCTGCCATAGCCTCAGGTTACTCATATATACTTTAGATTGATTTAAAACTTCATTTTTAATTTAAAA
GGATCTAGGTGAAGATCCTTTTTGATAATCTCATGACCAAAATCCCTTAACGTGAGTTTTCGTTCCACTG
AGCGTCAGACCCCGTAGAAAAGATCAAAGGATCTTCTTGAGATCCTTTTTTTCTGCGCGTAATCTGCTGC
TTGCAAACAAAAAAACCACCGCTACCAGCGGTGGTTTGTTTGCCGGATCAAGAGCTACCAACTCTTTTTC
CGAAGGTAACTGGCTTCAGCAGAGCGCAGATACCAAATACTGTTCTTCTAGTGTAGCCGTAGTTAGGCCA
CCACTTCAAGAACTCTGTAGCACCGCCTACATACCTCGCTCTGCTAATCCTGTTACCAGTGGCTGCTGCC
AGTGGCGATAAGTCGTGTCTTACCGGGTTGGACTCAAGACGATAGTTACCGGATAAGGCGCAGCGGTCGG
GCTGAACGGGGGGTTCGTGCACACAGCCCAGCTTGGAGCGAACGACCTACACCGAACTGAGATACCTACA
GCGTGAGCTATGAGAAAGCGCCACGCTTCCCGAAGGGAGAAAGGCGGACAGGTATCCGGTAAGCGGCAGG
GTCGGAACAGGAGAGCGCACGAGGGAGCTTCCAGGGGGAAACGCCTGGTATCTTTATAGTCCTGTCGGGT
TTCGCCACCTCTGACTTGAGCGTCGATTTTTGTGATGCTCGTCAGGGGGGCGGAGCCTATGGAAAAACGC
CAGCAACGCGGCCTTTTTACGGTTCCTGGCCTTTTGCTGGCCTTTTGCTCACATGTTCTTTCCTGCGTTA
TCCCCTGATTCTGTGGATAACCGTATTACCGCCATGCATTAGTTATTAATAGTAATCAATTACGGGGTCA
TTAGTTCATAGCCCATATATGGAGTTCCG
