>Addgene plasmid #244990 | CAPS1 Flag Apex2 | depositor full sequence | sequence record 482115 | CAPS1 Flag Apex2 sequence 1119 bps
NATAGGTCACGCCTCCANGAACGTTCATCTGCACCTGGCTGACCGAACCGGATGGACCTCCAGCTTCACA
TTTATCAGCTGAAAACACTAATTAGGATGGTAAAGAAAACCTACAGAGATTTCCGATTGCAAGGGGTCCT
GGATTCCACCTTAAACAGCAAGACCTATGAGACCATTCGAAATCGGCTCACTGTAGAGGAAGCTACCGCG
TCCGTGAGTGAGGGAGGGGGCTTGCAAGGCATCAGCATGAAGGACAGCGATGAAGAGGACGAGGAGGATG
ACGGTGGAGGAGGTTCTGGCCACCACACTGGACTAGTGGATCCGGACTACAAGGATGACGACGATAAGGG
GAAATCATACCCAACAGTGTCCGCAGACTACCAGGATGCCGTGGAGAAAGCCAAGAAGAAGCTGAGAGGG
TTTATCGCAGAAAAGAGGTGCGCACCTCTGATGCTGAGACTGGCTTTCCACAGCGCAGGCACCTTTGACA
AGGGAACCAAAACAGGCGGACCCTTTGGAACAATCAAGCACCCTGCTGAACTGGCACATAGTGCCAACAA
TGGGCTGGACATCGCCGTGCGGCTGCTGGAACCTCTGAAAGCAGAGTTCCCAATTCTGTCCTACGCCGAT
TTTTATCAGCTGGCAGGAGTGGTCGCTGTGGAGGTCACTGGGGGCCCCAAGGTGCCTTTCCACCCAGGAC
GGGAGGACAAACCAGAACCACCTCCAGAGGGGCGCCTGCCAGATCCGACAAAGGGCTCCGACCATCTGCG
AGATGTGTTTGGGAAAGCTATGGGCCTGACTGACCAGGATATCGTCNCACTGTCTGGGAGGGCACACCAT
TGGCGCCGCTCATAAGGAAAGGTCAGGCTTCGAGGGACCCTGGACAANCAACCCCCTGATTTTNCGACAA
TTCTTACTTTACTGAACTGCTNAATNGNAAAAAAGGAANGGCTGCTGCACTGCCNANCGACAAANCCCTG
CTGTCCNATCCCGTGTTCAAACCTCTGGTCNATAATNTGCNCCCNACAAGNATGCTTTTTNCCCAATTNC
NCNAAACCCCTNCAAANCTGTCNAAACTGGNATTNCCNACCNTAACGGCCNNNACNTNAATTTAATCAC
